>Addgene plasmid #57373 | mEos2-ER-5 | addgene full sequence | sequence record 487122 | Addgene Long Read Sequencing Result
CGTTACATAACTTACGGTAAATGGCCCGCCTGGCTGACCGCCCAACGACCCCCGCCCATTGACGTCAATA
ATGACGTATGTTCCCATAGTAACGCCAATAGGGACTTTCCATTGACGTCAATGGGTGGAGTATTTACGGT
AAACTGCCCACTTGGCAGTACATCAAGTGTATCATATGCCAAGTACGCCCCCTATTGACGTCAATGACGG
TAAATGGCCCGCCTGGCATTATGCCCAGTACATGACCTTATGGGACTTTCCTACTTGGCAGTACATCTAC
GTATTAGTCATCGCTATTACCATGGTGATGCGGTTTTGGCAGTACATCAATGGGCGTGGATAGCGGTTTG
ACTCACGGGGATTTCCAAGTCTCCACCCCATTGACGTCAATGGGAGTTTGTTTTGGCACCAAAATCAACG
GGACTTTCCAAAATGTCGTAACAACTCCGCCCCATTGACGCAAATGGGCGGTAGGCGTGTACGGTGGGAG
GTCTATATAAGCAGAGCTGGTTTAGTGAACCGTCAGATCCGCTAGCGCCACCATGCTGCTATCCGTGCCG
TTGCTGCTCGGCCTCCTCGGCCTGGCCGTCGCCGCACCGGTCGCCACCATGAGTGCGATTAAGCCAGACA
TGAAGATCAAACTCCGTATGGAAGGCAACGTAAACGGGCACCACTTTGTGATCGACGGAGATGGTACAGG
CAAGCCTTTTGAGGGAAAACAGAGTATGGATCTTGAAGTCAAAGAGGGCGGACCTCTGCCTTTTGCCTTT
GATATCCTGACCACTGCATTCCATTACGGCAACAGGGTATTCGCCAAATATCCAGACAACATACAAGACT
ATTTTAAGCAGTCGTTTCCTAAGGGGTATTCGTGGGAACGAAGCTTGACTTTCGAAGACGGGGGCATTTG
CATTGCCAGAAACGACATAACAATGGAAGGGGACACTTTCTATAATAAAGTTCGATTTTATGGTACCAAC
TTTCCCGCCAATGGTCCAGTTATGCAGAAGAAGACGCTGAAATGGGAGCCCTCCACTGAGAAAATGTATG
TGCGTGATGGAGTGCTGACGGGTGATATTCATATGGCTTTGTTGCTTGAAGGAAATGCCCATTACCGATG
TGACTTCAGAACTACTTACAAAGCTAAGGAGAAGGGTGTCAAGTTACCAGGCTACCACTTTGTGGACCAC
TGCATTGAGATTTTAAGCCATGACAAAGATTACAACAAGGTTAAGCTGTATGAGCATGCTGTTGCTCATT
CTGGATTGCCTGACAATGCCAGACGATCCGGAAAGGACGAGCTGTAAGAATTCTGCAGTCGACGGTACCG
CGGGCCCGGGATCCACCGGATCTAGATAACTGATCATAATCAGCCATACCACATTTGTAGAGGTTTTACT
TGCTTTAAAAAACCTCCCACACCTCCCCCTGAACCTGAAACATAAAATGAATGCAATTGTTGTTGTTAAC
TTGTTTATTGCAGCTTATAATGGTTACAAATAAAGCAATAGCATCACAAATTTCACAAATAAAGCATTTT
TTTCACTGCATTCTAGTTGTGGTTTGTCCAAACTCATCAATGTATCTTAACGCGTAAATTGTAAGCGTTA
ATATTTTGTTAAAATTCGCGTTAAATTTTTGTTAAATCAGCTCATTTTTTAACCAATAGGCCGAAATCGG
CAAAATCCCTTATAAATCAAAAGAATAGACCGAGATAGGGT
[37 nt withheld, positions 1722-1758]
AAAGAACGTGGACTCCAACGTCAAAGG
[49 nt withheld, positions 1786-1834]
T
[91 nt withheld, positions 1836-1926]
G
[124 nt withheld, positions 1928-2051]
CAGGTGGCACTTTTCGGGGAAATGTGCGCGGAACCCCTATTTGTTTATTTTTCTAAATACATTCAAATAT
GTATCCGCTCATGAGACAATAACCCTGATAAATGCTTCAATAATATTGAAAAAGGAAGAGTCCTGAGGCG
GAAAGAACCAGCTGTGGAATGTGTGTCAGTTAGGGTGTGGAAAGTCCCCAGGCTCCCCAGCAGGCAGAAG
TATGCAAAGCATGCATCTCAATTAGTCAGCAACCAGGTGTGGAAAGTCCCCAGGCTCCCCAGCAGGCAGA
AGTATGCAAAGCATGCATCTCAATTAGTCAGCAACCATAGTCCCGCCCCTAACTCCGCCCATCCCGCCCC
TAACTCCGCCCAGTTCCGCCCATTCTCCGCCCCATGGCTGACTAATTTTTTTTATTTATGCAGAGGCCGA
GGCCGCCTCGGCCTCTGAGCTATTCCAGAAGTAGTGAGGAGGCTTTTTTGGAGGCCTAGGCTTTTGCAAA
GATCGATCAAGAGACAGGATGAGGATCGTTTCGCATGATTGAACAAGATGGATTGCACGCAGGTTCTCCG
GCCGCTTGGGTGGAGAGGCTATTCGGCTATGACTGGGCACAACAGACAATCGGCTGCTCTGATGCCGCCG
TGTTCCGGCTGTCAGCGCAGGGGCGCCCGGTTCTTTTTGTCAAGACCGACCTGTCCGGTGCCCTGAATGA
ACTGCAAGACGAGGCAGCGCGGCTATCGTGGCTGGCCACGACGGGCGTTCCTTGCGCAGCTGTGCTCGAC
GTTGTCACTGAAGCGGGAAGGGACTGGCTGCTATTGGGCGAAGTGCCGGGGCAGGATCTCCTGTCATCTC
ACCTTGCTCCTGCCGAGAAAGTATCCATCATGGCTGATGCAATGCGGCGGCTGCATACGCTTGATCCGGC
TACCTGCCCATTCGACCACCAAGCGAAACATCGCATCGAGCGAGCACGTACTCGGATGGAAGCCGGTCTT
GTCGATCAGGATGATCTGGACGAAGAGCATCAGGGGCTCGCGCCAGCCGAACTGTTCGCCAGGCTCAAGG
CGAGCATGCCCGACGGCGAGGATCTCGTCGTGACCCATGGCGATGCCTGCTTGCCGAATATCATGGTGGA
AAATGGCCGCTTTTCTGGATTCATCGACTGTGGCCGGCTGGGTGTGGCGGACCGCTATCAGGACATAGCG
TTGGCTACCCGTGATATTGCTGAAGAGCTTGGCGGCGAATGGGCTGACCGCTTCCTCGTGCTTTACGGTA
TCGCCGCTCCCGATTCGCAGCGCATCGCCTTCTATCGCCTTCTTGACGAGTTCTTCTGAGCGGGACTCTG
GGGTTCGAAATGACCGACCAAGCGACGCCCAACCTGCCATCACGAGATTTCGATTCCACCGCCGCCTTCT
ATGAAAGGTTGGGCTTCGGAATCGTTTTCCGGGACGCCGGCTGGATGATCCTCCAGCGCGGGGATCTCAT
GCTGGAGTTCTTCGCCCACCCTAGGGGGAGGCTAACTGAAACACGGAAGGAGACAATACCGGAAGGAACC
CGCGCTATGACGGCAATAAAAAGACAGAATAAAACGCACGGTGTTGGGTCGTTTGTTCATAAACGCGGGG
TTCGGTCCCAGGGCTGGCACTCTGTCGATACCCCACCGAGACCCCATTGGGGCCAATACGCCCGCGTTTC
TTCCTTTTCCCCACCCCACCCCCCAAGTTCGGGTGAAGGCCCAGGGCTCGCAGCCAACGTCGGGGCGGCA
GGCCCTGCCATAGCCTCAGGTTACTCATATATACTTTAGATTGATTTAAAACTTCATTTTTAATTTAAAA
GGATCTAGGTGAAGATCCTTTTTGATAATCTCATGACCAAAATCCCTTAACGTGAGTTTTCGTTCCACTG
AGCGTCAGACCCCGTAGAAAAGATCAAAGGATCTTCTTGAGATCCTTTTTTTCTGCGCGTAATCTGCTGC
TTGCAAACAAAAAAACCACCGCTACCAGCGGTGGTTTGTTTGCCGGATCAAGAGCTACCAACTCTTTTTC
CGAAGGTAACTGGCTTCAGCAGAGCGCAGATACCAAATACTGTTCTTCTAGTGTAGCCGTAGTTAGGCCA
CCACTTCAAGAACTCTGTAGCACCGCCTACATACCTCGCTCTGCTAATCCTGTTACCAGTGGCTGCTGCC
AGTGGCGATAAGTCGTGTCTTACCGGGTTGGACTCAAGACGATAGTTACCGGATAAGGCGCAGCGGTCGG
GCTGAACGGGGGGTTCGTGCACACAGCCCAGCTTGGAGCGAACGACCTACACCGAACTGAGATACCTACA
GCGTGAGCTATGAGAAAGCGCCACGCTTCCCGAAGGGAGAAAGGCGGACAGGTATCCGGTAAGCGGCAGG
GTCGGAACAGGAGAGCGCACGAGGGAGCTTCCAGGGGGAAACGCCTGGTATCTTTATAGTCCTGTCGGGT
TTCGCCACCTCTGACTTGAGCGTCGATTTTTGTGATGCTCGTCAGGGGGGCGGAGCCTATGGAAAAACGC
CAGCAACGCGGCCTTTTTACGGTTCCTGGCCTTTTGCTGGCCTTTTGCTCACATGTTCTTTCCTGCGTTA
TCCCCTGATTCTGTGGATAACCGTATTACCGCCATGCATTAGTTATTAATAGTAATCAATTACGGGGTCA
TTAGTTCATAGCCCATATATGGAGTTCCG
Features (pLannotate 1.2.2; 15 found; start..end, strand, type, name):
      1..304     +  enhancer       CMV enhancer: human cytomegalovirus immediate early enhancer
    305..508     +  promoter       CMV promoter: human cytomegalovirus (CMV) immediate early promoter
    609..1286    +  CDS            mEos2: mEos2 is a photoconvertible green/yellow fluorescent protein published in 2009, derived from Lobophyllia hemprichii. It has moderate acid sensitivity.
   1308..1344    +  misc_feature   MCS (fragment): multiple cloning site
   1361..1445    +  CDS            large T antigen (fragment): large T antigen from SV40 (simian virus 40)
   1468..1589    +  polyA_signal   SV40 poly(A) signal: SV40 polyadenylation signal
   1623..2051    -  rep_origin     f1 ori (sequence partly withheld): f1 bacteriophage origin of replication; arrow indicates direction of (+) strand synthesis
   2078..2182    +  promoter       AmpR promoter: bla
   2184..2541    +  promoter       SV40 promoter: SV40 enhancer and early promoter
   2576..3370    +  CDS            NeoR/KanR: aminoglycoside phosphotransferase from Tn5; aph(3')-II (or nptII); confers resistance to neomycin, kanamycin, and G418 (Geneticin®)
   3391..3543    +  CDS            ble (fragment): BLE_KLEPN - Experimental evidence at protein level: Swiss-Prot protein existence level 1. Binding protein with a strong affinity to the bleomycin family of antibiotics. Binds to CL990; an antimitotic-antibiotic compound. From Klebsiella pneumoniae.
   3602..3649    +  polyA_signal   HSV TK poly(A) signal: herpes simplex virus thymidine kinase polyadenylation signal (Cole and Stacy, 1985)
   3740..3756    -  polyA_signal   bGH poly(A) signal (fragment): bovine growth hormone polyadenylation signal
   3978..4566    +  rep_origin     ori: high-copy-number ColE1/pMB1/pBR322/pUC origin of replication
   4681..4740    +  enhancer       CMV enhancer (fragment): human cytomegalovirus immediate early enhancer
