[The description below was written by a language model from this plasmid's Addgene catalogue record and pLannotate feature annotations shown in this document.]
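Description:
mEos2-ER-5 is a mammalian expression plasmid built on an mEos2 fluorescent-protein backbone of the Clontech-style N1/C1 type. It is designed to target the photoconvertible protein mEos2 to the endoplasmic reticulum. Expression is driven by the human cytomegalovirus immediate-early enhancer and promoter and terminated by an SV40 polyadenylation signal. The catalogue lists the insert as the ER signal peptide of human calreticulin (CALR), fused to mEos2. The automated feature table annotates only the mEos2 coding sequence. The roughly 100 bases between the CMV promoter and mEos2 are unannotated, and this is a plausible location for the short signal sequence, though the table does not confirm it. The record mentions no ER retention motif. The "5" in the name may refer to a linker length, but this is also not stated.

In bacteria the plasmid replicates from a high-copy ColE1/pUC-type origin, and it also carries an f1 origin for single-stranded DNA production. A single Tn5 aminoglycoside phosphotransferase gene (NeoR/KanR) serves as the marker in both hosts. A bacterial promoter drives it for kanamycin selection in E. coli, and the SV40 early promoter with the HSV TK poly(A) signal drives it for G418 selection of stably transfected mammalian cells. The short large T antigen, ble and bGH poly(A) fragments in the table are probably annotation remnants of the backbone rather than functional elements.

mEos2 derives from the coral Lobophyllia hemprichii. It switches from a green state (excitation 505, emission 516 nm) to a red state (569/581 nm). This makes the construct useful as an ER marker for live-cell imaging, optical highlighting and tracking, and photoactivation-based super-resolution microscopy.
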