Addgene plasmid #57373: mEos2-ER-5
Purpose: Localization: Endoplasmic Reticulum, Excitation: 505 / 569, Emission: 516 / 581
Depositing lab: Michael Davidson. Depositing organization: Florida State University, Tallahassee. Publication: A bright and photostable photoconvertible fluorescent protein. McKinney SA, Murphy CS, Hazelwood KL, Davidson MW, Looger LL. Nat Methods. 2009 Feb . 6(2):131-3. 10.1038/nmeth.1296 PubMed 19169260.
Backbone
  Vector backbone: mEos2
  Backbone size w/o insert (bp): 4750
  Vector type: Mammalian Expression
  Selectable markers: Neomycin (select with G418)
Growth in bacteria
  Bacterial resistance: Kanamycin, 50 μg/mL
  Growth temperature: 37°C
  Growth strain: DH5alpha
  Copy number: High Copy
Gene/Insert
  Gene/Insert name: ER
  Species: H. sapiens (human)
  Mutation: ER Signal Peptide
  Entrez Gene: CALR (a.k.a. CALR1, CRT, HEL-S-99n, RO, SSA, cC1qR)
  Promoter: CMV
  Tag / fusion protein: mEos2
  Cloning method: Unknown
  Sequencing primers: 5′ CMV-F; 3′ SV40pA-R
Terms and licenses: Academic/Nonprofit Terms; Industry Terms
Depositor comments: . Excitation = 505 / 569; Emission = 516 / 581
How to cite: mEos2-ER-5 was a gift from Michael Davidson (Addgene plasmid # 57373 ; http://n2t.net/addgene:57373 ; RRID:Addgene_57373)
