>Addgene plasmid #57373 | mEos2-ER-5 | depositor partial sequence | sequence record 88507 | insert sequence
AAAATGTCGTAACAACTCCGCCCCATTGACGCAAATGGGCGGTAGGCGTGTACGGTGGGAGGTCTATATA
AGCAGAGCTGGTTTAGTGAACCGTCAGATCCGCTAGCGCCACCATGCTGCTATCCGTGCCGTTGCTGCTC
GGCCTCCTCGGCCTGGCCGTCGCCGCACCGGTCGCCACCATGAGTGCGATTAAGCCAGACATGAAGATCA
AACTCCGTATGGAAGGCAACGTAAACGGGCACCACTTTGTGATCGACGGAGATGGTACAGGCAAGCCTTT
TGAGGGAAAACAGAGTATGGATCTTGAAGTCAAAGAGGGCGGACCTCTGCCTTTTGCCTTTGATATCCTG
ACCACTGCATTCCATTACGGCAACAGGGTATTCGCCAAATATCCAGACAACATACAAGACTATTTTAAGC
AGTCGTTTCCTAAGGGGTATTCGTGGGAACGAAGCTTGACTTTCGAAGACGGGGGCATTTGCATTGCCAG
AAACGACATAACAATGGAAGGGGACACTTTCTATAATAAAGTTCGATTTTATGGTACCAACTTTCCCGCC
AATGGTCCAGTTATGCAGAAGAAGACGCTGAAATGGGAGCCCTCCACTGAGAAAATGTATGTGCGTGATG
GAGTGCTGACGGGTGATATTCATATGGCTTTGTTGCTTGAAGGAAATGCCCATTACCGATGTGACTTCAG
AACTACTTACAAAGCTAAGGAGAAGGGTGTCAAGTTACCAGGCTACCACTTTGTGGACCACTGCATTGAG
ATTTTAAGCCATGACAAAGATTACAACAAGGTTAAGCTGTATGAGCATGCTGTTGCTCATTCTGGATTGC
CTGACAATGCCAGACGATCCGGAAAGGACGAGCTGTAAGAATTCTGCAGTCGACGGTACCGCGGGCCCGG
GATCCACCGGATCTAGATAACTGATCATAATCAGCCATACCACATTTGTAGAGGTTTTACTTGCTTTAAA
AAACCTCCCACACC
