>Addgene plasmid #57373 | mEos2-ER-5 | addgene partial sequence | sequence record 106258 | CMV-F 5'-CGCAAATGGGCGGTAGGCGTG-3'
AGCGAGCTGGTTTAGTGAACCGTCAGATCCGCTAGCGCCACCATGCTGCTATCCGTGCCGTTGCTGCTCG
GCCTCCTCGGCCTGGCCGTCGCCGCACCGGTCGCCACCATGAGTGCGATTAAGCCAGACATGAAGATCAA
ACTCCGTATGGAAGGCAACGTAAACGGGCACCACTTTGTGATCGACGGAGATGGTACAGGCAAGCCTTTT
GAGGGAAAACAGAGTATGGATCTTGAAGTCAAAGAGGGCGGACCTCTGCCTTTTGCCTTTGATATCCTGA
CCACTGCATTCCATTACGGCAACAGGGTATTCGCCAAATATCCAGACAACATACAAGACTATTTTAAGCA
GTCGTTTCCTAAGGGGTATTCGTGGGAACGAAGCTTGACTTTCGAAGACGGGGGCATTTGCATTGCCAGA
AACGACATAACAATGGAAGGGGACACTTTCTATAATAAAGTTCGATTTTATGGTACCAACTTTCCCGCCA
ATGGTCCAGTTATGCAGAAGAAGACGCTGAAATGGGAGCCCTCCACTGAGAAAATGTATGTGCGTGATGG
AGTGCTGACGGGTGATATTCATATGGCTTTGTTGCTTGAAGGAAATGCCCATTACCGATGTGACTTCAGA
ACTACTTACAAAGCTAAGGAGAAGGGTGTCAAGTTACCAGGCTACCACTTTGTGGACCACTGCATTGAGA
TTTTAAGCCATGACAAAGATTACAACAAGGTTAAGCTGTATGAGCATGCTGTTGCTCATTCTGGATTGCC
TGACAATGCCAGACGATCCGGAAAGGACGAGCTGTAAGAATTCTGCAGTCGACGGTACCGCGGGCCCGGG
ATCCACCGGATCTAGATAACTGATCATAATCAGCCATACCACATTTGTAGAGGTTT
